Addgene plasmid #59038: pFasBac+GFP-CAMSAP3
Purpose: for baculovirus expression of mouse CAMSAP3 in Sf9 cells
Depositing lab: Ron Vale. Depositing organization: University of California, San Francisco (UCSF). Publication: Regulation of microtubule minus-end dynamics by CAMSAPs and Patronin. Hendershott MC, Vale RD. Proc Natl Acad Sci U S A. 2014 Apr 22;111(16):5860-5. doi: 10.1073/pnas.1404133111. Epub 2014 Mar 26. PubMed 24706919.
Backbone
  Vector backbone: pFasBac
  Modifications to backbone: eGFP added between BamHI and XhoI sites
  Vector type: Insect Expression
Growth in bacteria
  Bacterial resistance: Ampicillin, 100 μg/mL
  Growth temperature: 37°C
  Growth strain: Top10
  Copy number: Unknown
Gene/Insert
  Gene/Insert name: CAMSAP3
  Species: M. musculus (mouse)
  Entrez Gene: Camsap3 (a.k.a. 2310057J16Rik, Kiaa1543, Nezha)
  Tag / fusion protein: His (N terminal on insert); eGFP (N terminal on insert)
  Cloning method: Gibson Cloning
  Sequencing primers: 5′ AAATGATAACCATCTCGC; 3′ CAAATGTGGTATGGCTGATT
Terms and licenses: Academic/Nonprofit Terms; Industry Terms: Not Available to Industry
How to cite: pFasBac+GFP-CAMSAP3 was a gift from Ron Vale (Addgene plasmid # 59038 ; http://n2t.net/addgene:59038 ; RRID:Addgene_59038)
