[The description below was written by a language model from this plasmid's Addgene catalogue record and pLannotate feature annotations shown in this document.]
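Description:
pFasBac+GFP-CAMSAP3 is a 9,267 bp baculovirus donor (transfer) plasmid built on a pFasBac backbone for producing mouse CAMSAP3 in Sf9 insect cells. It is propagated in E. coli through a high-copy ColE1/pUC-type origin and selected with ampicillin via the β-lactamase gene; an f1 phage origin and a fragment of the pBR322 bom region are also present.

The expression cassette sits between the right and left ends of a mini-Tn7 element (Tn7R and Tn7L), together with a gentamicin acetyltransferase gene driven by the class 1 integron Pc promoter. In this type of vector, Tn7 transposition moves everything between the two ends into a baculovirus shuttle genome (bacmid) held in E. coli. Gentamicin resistance marks the transposed segment, and the resulting recombinant bacmid is used to generate virus in insect cells.

Within the transposable segment, the very late polyhedrin promoter from Autographa californica nucleopolyhedrovirus drives a single fusion open reading frame. It begins with an N-terminal His tag (annotated as a partial match to an 8xHis tag), followed by a TEV protease cleavage site, EGFP, and the mouse Camsap3 coding sequence (also known as Nezha or Kiaa1543). Transcripts are terminated by an SV40 polyadenylation signal, and the short large T antigen fragment annotated just upstream is probably residual SV40 sequence. According to the record, eGFP was added to the backbone between BamHI and XhoI sites, and CAMSAP3 was inserted by Gibson cloning.

The His tag allows affinity purification, the TEV site allows the tag to be removed while leaving EGFP attached, and the fluorescent fusion suits imaging-based assays. The associated study concerns regulation of microtubule minus-end dynamics by CAMSAP and Patronin proteins.
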