Features (pLannotate 1.2.2; 18 found; start..end, strand, type, name):
    294..343     -  misc_feature   bom (fragment): basis of mobility region from pBR322
    411..635     -  mobile_element Tn7R: mini-Tn7 element (right end of the Tn7 transposon) Tn7
    702..1235    -  CDS            GmR: gentamycin acetyltransferase; aacC1; confers resistance to gentamycin
   1424..1452    -  promoter       Pc promoter: intI1 (promoter lies within the coding sequence); class 1 integron promoter
   1430..1777    -  CDS            YPR2_ECOLX (fragment): Protein predicted: Swiss-Prot protein existence level 4. From Escherichia coli.
   1804..1895    +  promoter       polyhedrin promoter: polh from Autographa californica; promoter for the baculovirus polyhedrin gene
   1960..1979    +  CDS            8xHis (fragment): 8xHis affinity tag
   2001..2021    +  CDS            TEV site: tobacco etch virus (TEV) protease recognition and cleavage site
   2034..2747    +  CDS            EGFP: EGFP is a basic (constitutively fluorescent) green fluorescent protein published in 1996, derived from Aequorea victoria. It is reported to be a rapidly-maturing weak dimer with moderate acid sensitivity.
   2751..6506    +  CDS            Camsap3: CAMP3_MOUSE - Also known as Kiaa1543 From Mus musculus (Mouse).
   6551..6634    +  CDS            large T antigen (fragment): large T antigen from SV40 (simian virus 40)
   6657..6791    +  polyA_signal   SV40 poly(A) signal: SV40 polyadenylation signal
   6820..6985    -  mobile_element Tn7L: mini-Tn7 element (left end of the Tn7 transposon) Tn7
   7148..7164    +  CDS            lacZα (fragment): LacZα fragment of β-galactosidase; lacZ fragment
   7169..7624    +  rep_origin     f1 ori (sequence partly withheld): f1 bacteriophage origin of replication; arrow indicates direction of (+) strand synthesis
   7651..7755    +  promoter       AmpR promoter: bla
   7756..8616    +  CDS            AmpR: β-lactamase; bla; confers resistance to ampicillin, carbenicillin, and related antibiotics
   8787..108     +  rep_origin     ori (across the origin): high-copy-number ColE1/pMB1/pBR322/pUC origin of replication
>Addgene plasmid #59038 | pFasBac+GFP-CAMSAP3 | depositor full sequence | sequence record 92000 | pFasBac+GFP-CAMSAP3 sequence 9267 bps
CTTCCAGGGGGAAACGCCTGGTATCTTTATAGTCCTGTCGGGTTTCGCCACCTCTGACTTGAGCGTCGAT
TTTTGTGATGCTCGTCAGGGGGGCGGAGCCTATGGAAAAACGCCAGCAACGCGGCCTTTTTACGGTTCCT
GGCCTTTTGCTGGCCTTTTGCTCACATGTTCTTTCCTGCGTTATCCCCTGATTCTGTGGATAACCGTATT
ACCGCCTTTGAGTGAGCTGATACCGCTCGCCGCAGCCGAACGACCGAGCGCAGCGAGTCAGTGAGCGAGG
AAGCGGAAGAGCGCCTGATGCGGTATTTTCTCCTTACGCATCTGTGCGGTATTTCACACCGCAGACCAGC
CGCGTAACCTGGCAAAATCGGTTACGGTTGAGTAATAAATGGATGCCCTGCGTAAGCGGGTGTGGGCGGA
CAATAAAGTCTTAAACTGAACAAAATAGATCTAAACTATGACAATAAAGTCTTAAACTAGACAGAATAGT
TGTAAACTGAAATCAGTCCAGTTATGCTGTGAAAAAGCATACTGGACTTTTGTTATGGCTAAAGCAAACT
CTTCATTTTCTGAAGTGCAAATTGCCCGTCGTATTAAAGAGGGGCGTGGCCAAGGGCATGGTAAAGACTA
TATTCGCGGCGTTGTGACAATTTACCGAACAACTCCGCGGCCGGGAAGCCGATCTCGGCTTGAACGAATT
GTTAGGTGGCGGTACTTGGGTCGATATCAAAGTGCATCACTTCTTCCCGTATGCCCAACTTTGTATAGAG
AGCCACTGCGGGATCGTCACCGTAATCTGCTTGCACGTAGATCACATAAGCACCAAGCGCGTTGGCCTCA
TGCTTGAGGAGATTGATGAGCGCGGTGGCAATGCCCTGCCTCCGGTGCTCGCCGGAGACTGCGAGATCAT
AGATATAGATCTCACTACGCGGCTGCTCAAACCTGGGCAGAACGTAAGCCGCGAGAGCGCCAACAACCGC
TTCTTGGTCGAAGGCAGCAAGCGCGATGAATGTCTTACTACGGAGCAAGTTCCCGAGGTAATCGGAGTCC
GGCTGATGTTGGGAGTAGGTGGCTACGTCTCCGAACTCACGACCGAAAAGATCAAGAGCAGCCCGCATGG
ATTTGACTTGGTCAGGGCCGAGCCTACATGTGCGAATGATGCCCATACTTGAGCCACCTAACTTTGTTTT
AGGGCGACTGCCCTGCTGCGTAACATCGTTGCTGCTGCGTAACATCGTTGCTGCTCCATAACATCAAACA
TCGACCCACGGCGTAACGCGCTTGCTGCTTGGATGCCCGAGGCATAGACTGTACAAAAAAACAGTCATAA
CAAGCCATGAAAACCGCCACTGCGCCGTTACCACCGCTGCGTTCGGTCAAGGTTCTGGACCAGTTGCGTG
AGCGCATACGCTACTTGCATTACAGTTTACGAACCGAACAGGCTTATGTCAACTGGGTTCGTGCCTTCAT
CCGTTTCCACGGTGTGCGTCACCCGGCAACCTTGGGCAGCAGCGAAGTCGAGGCATTTCTGTCCTGGCTG
GCGAACGAGCGCAAGGTTTCGGTCTCCACGCATCGTCAGGCATTGGCGGCCTTGCTGTTCTTCTACGGCA
AGGTGCTGTGCACGGATCTGCCCTGGCTTCAGGAGATCGGAAGACCTCGGCCGTCGCGGCGCTTGCCGGT
GGTGCTGACCCCGGATGAAGTGGTTCGCATCCTCGGTTTTCTGGAAGGCGAGCATCGTTTGTTCGCCCAG
GACTCTAGCTATAGTTCTAGTGGTTGGCTACGTATACTCCGGAATATTAATAGATCATGGAGATAATTAA
AATGATAACCATCTCGCAAATAAATAAGTATTTTACTGTTTTCGTAACAGTTTTGTAATAAAAAAACCTA
TAAATATTCCGGATTATTCATACCGTCCCACCATCGGGCGCGGATCTCGGTCCGAAACCATGTCGTACTA
CCATCACCATCACCATCACGATTACGATATCCCAACGACCGAAAACCTGTATTTTCAGGGCGCCATGGAT
CCAGTGAGCAAGGGCGAGGAGCTGTTCACCGGGGTGGTGCCCATCCTGGTCGAGCTGGACGGCGACGTAA
ACGGCCACAAGTTCAGCGTGTCCGGCGAGGGCGAGGGCGATGCCACCTACGGCAAGCTGACCCTGAAGTT
CATCTGCACCACCGGCAAGCTGCCCGTGCCCTGGCCCACCCTCGTGACCACCCTGACCTACGGCGTGCAG
TGCTTCAGCCGCTACCCCGACCACATGAAGCAGCACGACTTCTTCAAGTCCGCCATGCCCGAAGGCTACG
TCCAGGAGCGCACCATCTTCTTCAAGGACGACGGCAACTACAAGACCCGCGCCGAGGTGAAGTTCGAGGG
CGACACCCTGGTGAACCGCATCGAGCTGAAGGGCATCGACTTCAAGGAGGACGGCAACATCCTGGGGCAC
AAGCTGGAGTACAACTACAACAGCCACAACGTCTATATCATGGCCGACAAGCAGAAGAACGGCATCAAGG
TGAACTTCAAGATCCGCCACAACATCGAGGACGGCAGCGTGCAGCTCGCCGACCACTACCAGCAGAACAC
CCCCATCGGCGACGGCCCCGTGCTGCTGCCCGACAACCACTACCTGAGCACCCAGTCCGCCCTGAGCAAA
GACCCCAACGAGAAGCGCGATCACATGGTCCTGCTGGAGTTCGTGACCGCCGCCGGGATCACTCTCGGCA
TGGACGAGCTGTACAAGGAGCTCGTGGAAGCGGCGCCCGCAGGGTCCGGGCCACTGCGGAGGACTTTCCT
GGTCCCCGAGATCAAGTCTTTGGACCAGTACGATTTCTCTCGAGCCAAGGCGGCGGCGAGTCTGGCGTGG
GTGCTGCGGGCCGCATTCGGGGGAGCAGAGCATGTGCCTCCGGAGCTGTGGGAACCCTTCTACACCGATC
AGTACGCACAGGAGCACGTGAAGCCCCCAGTGACGCGGCTGCTGCTCTCTGCGGAACTATACTGTCGGGC
CTGGCGCCAGGCACTGCCACAGCTCGAGCCATCCCCCAGTCCCTCTGCTCTGTTGGCCTTGCTGGCGAGG
AGGGGCACGGTGCCTTCACTGCCTGAGCACCCAGTGCGCGAGGCTGACCTGAAACACCAGCCAATTCTCA
TGGGAGCCCACCTAGCTGTCATCGATGCTCTCATGGTTGCCTTCTCATTTGAGTGGACAAAGACACTACC
TGGTCCCTTGGCTCTGAGCAGCTTGGAGCACAAACTCCTTTTCTGGGTAGACACAACTGTTCGGCGGCTG
CAGGAGAAGACAGAACAAGAAGCAGCCCAGCGTGCATCTCCTGCAGCCCCTCTGGATGGGGCCTCTCCTG
CCCAGCCCTCGATTCGATATCGCAAGGACCGTGCCATTGCCCGAAGGGCTCCCTGCTTTCCAAATGTGAC
TACCCTTCAGGACCTGGCCAGTGGGGCAGCACTGGCTGCCACCATCCACTGCTATTGTCCCCAGCTATTA
CGACTTGAGGAGGTGTGCCTCAAGGACCCCATGTCTGTGGCAGACAGTCTATACAACCTCCAGCTGGTGC
AAGACTTCTGTGCCTCCCATCTTCCTCGAGGCTGCCCCCTGTCCCTTGAAGACTTGCTGTATGTCCCACC
ACCCCTCAAGGTCAACCTGGTGGTGCTGTTGGCTGAGATGTATATGTGCTTTGAGGTTCTGAAGCCTGAT
TTTGTGCAGGCCAAAGACTTGCCTGATGGACATGCTGTCTCCCCCCGGAATACAGAGACTGTTCCATCTC
AGAACAACAGTGGCAGCAGTTCTCCTGTCTTCAACTTCCGTCACCCACTTCTGTCACCTGGTGGTCCCCA
GTCTCCACTCCGAGGATCCACAGGCTCCCTGAAGTCCTCTCCATCAATGTCTCACATGGAGGCTCTTGGC
AAAGCCTGGAACCGTCAGCTTAGCCGTCCCCTCTCCCAGGCTGTGTCGTTCAGCACTCCCTTTGGCCTGG
ACAGCGATGTGGATGTCGTCATGGGAGATCCTGTCCTGCTCCGCTCCGTCAGCTCAGACAGTCTGGGTCC
TCCACGTCCTGTGTCAACATCATCCCGGAATTCTGCTCAGCCAGCCCCAGAATCTGGAGACCTACCCACG
ATTGAAGAGGCCCTGCAGATCATTCACAGTGCTGAGCCCCGACTGCTCCCTGATGGGGCTGCTGATGGCA
GTTTCTACCTCCATTCTCCTGAGGGTCTCTCCAAACCACCACTCTCCCCCTACCCTCCCGAAGGAGCCTC
AAAGCCGCTGTCTGATAGGCTCAACAAGGCGCCTATCTATATATCACACCCTGAGAACCCTTCAAAATCA
TCTCCCTGCTCAACAGGAGAGATACTGAAACCACCACCCCCATCCGAGGGTTCCCCCAAAGCTGTGGCTT
CATCCCCAGCAGCCAACAACTCCGAAGTGAAGATGACCAGTTTTGCTGAACGCAAGAAACAGCTGGTGAA
GGCTGAGGCTGAGTCAGGATTGGGGTCTCCAACATCCACCCCCGTAGCACCTGAGGCCTTGAGCTCAGAG
ATGAGTGAGCTGGGAGCCAGGCTGGAGGAGAAGCGCCGAGCCATAGAGGCACAGAAACGACGCATTGAGG
CAATCTTTGCCAAGCATAGGCAGAGGCTGGGCAAGAGCGCTTTCCTGCAGGTGCAGCCTCGGGAGGCTGC
AGGGGAGGCCGAGGAGGAAGCTGAGCTGGGCTCAGTTCCTGGTGGGGAACGGCCAGCAGGTGAGGGCCAG
GGTGAGCCGTCCTTACGGCACAAGTCAGTTACCTTCTCTCCAGACCTGGGCCCAGTGCCCCCAGAGGGAC
TTGGGGATTACAATAGAGCAGTCAGTAAGCTGAGTGCCGCTCTGAGCTCTCTGCAGCGGGACATGCAGAG
GCTCACAGACCAGCAACAGCGGCTTCTAGCCCCTCCAGAAGCTCCTGGACCTGCCCCACCACCTGCAGCC
TGGGTCATTCCTGGACCCGCCACTGGGCCTAAAGCAGCATCCCCCAGCCCTGCCCGTCGTGCCCCAGCTG
CCCGACGCAGCCCTGGGCCAGGCCCCAGCCCAACACCCCGTAGTCCAAAACATGCAAGGCCGGCAGAGCT
GAAGCTTGCACCTTTGACAAGGGTACTCACACCACCCCATGATGTAGACAGCCTCCCTCACCTACGCAAG
TTTTCACCCAGCCAGGTGCCTGTACAGACTCGCTCCTCTATCCTCCTGTCGGAGGGGACACCTCCCGAGG
AGCCCACCACCAAGCCTGCCCTCATTGAGATCCCTCTAGCCAGCCTGGGGGAGCCTGCTGCTGATGAGGA
AGGAGATGGGAGCCCCCCTGGGGCTGAGGATTCCTTAGAGGAAGAGGCATCTTCTGAGGGAGAGCCCCGA
TCAGGGCTTGGATTCTTTTATAAGGACGAAGACAAGCCTGAGGATGAGATGGCTCAGAAGCGAGCTAGCC
TGCTGGAGCGTCAGCAGAGGCGGGTAGAGGAAGCCCGGCGGCGCAAACAGTGGCAGGAGGCAGAGAAGGA
GCAGAAACGGGAGGAGGCCGCCAGGCTGGCTCAGGAGGCTCCAGGCTTGGCCTTTACAACTCCTGTTGTA
GCCTCTGCGGCTCCAGTGGCCACCTTGGCTCCTACTACCAGAGCCATGGCCCCAGCTGAGGAGGAGGTGG
GCCCCCGGCGGGGGGACTTCACAAGACTTGAGTATGAACGCCGGGCACAACTGAAACTGATGGATGACCT
TGATAAGGTGCTACGGCCCCGGGCCTCAGGGACCGGGGGACCAGGGCGGGGCGGGCGCAGGGCCACCCGG
CCACGCTCTGGTTGCTGTGATGACTCGGCCTTGGCACGAAGCCCAGCCCGCGGCCTGCTGGGTTCACGGC
TCAGCAAGGTCTATTCCCAGTCCACGCTGTCCCTATCTACGGTGGCCAACGAGGCTCCCAATAACCTTGG
TGTGAAGAGGCCCACCTCTCGGGCCCCTTCTCCATCAGGCCTCATGTCTCCAAGCCGCCTGCCTGGCAGT
CGAGAACGTGACTGGGAGAATGGAAGCAATGCATCCTCCCCAGCATCAGTGCCTGAGTACACAGGTCCCC
GGCTATACAAGGAACCCAGCGCCAAGTCTAACAAGTTTATCATCCACAATGCCTTGTCACACTGCTGCCT
GGCAGGCAAGGTGAATGAGCCCCAGAAGAACAGAATTCTAGAGGAAATCGAGAAAAGCAAGGCCAACCAC
TTCCTGATTCTCTTTCGGGACTCAAGCTGCCAGTTCCGGGCCCTCTACACTCTGTCTGGGGAGACAGAGG
AGCTATCGAGGCTGGCAGGCTATGGGCCTCGGACCGTCACTCCTGCCATGGTCGAAGGCATCTATAAGTA
CAACTCGGATCGCAAACGGTTCACCCAGATCCCTGCTAAAACCATGTCTATGAGTGTAGACGCCTTCACT
ATCCAGGGACACCTTTGGCAAAGCAAGAAGCCCACCACGCCCAAGAAGGGTGGCGGTACCCCCAAATAGC
TCGAGGCATGCGGTACCAAGCTTGTCGAGAAGTACTAGAGGATCATAATCAGCCATACCACATTTGTAGA
GGTTTTACTTGCTTTAAAAAACCTCCCACACCTCCCCCTGAACCTGAAACATAAAATGAATGCAATTGTT
GTTGTTAACTTGTTTATTGCAGCTTATAATGGTTACAAATAAAGCAATAGCATCACAAATTTCACAAATA
AAGCATTTTTTTCACTGCATTCTAGTTGTGGTTTGTCCAAACTCATCAATGTATCTTATCATGTCTGGAT
CTGATCACTGCTTGAGCCTAGGAGATCCGAACCAGATAAGTGAAATCTAGTTCCAAACTATTTTGTCATT
TTTAATTTTCGTATTAGCTTACGACGCTACACCCAGTTCCCATCTATTTTGTCACTCTTCCCTAAATAAT
CCTTAAAAACTCCATTTCCACCCCTCCCAGTTCCCAACTATTTTGTCCGCCCACAGCGGGGCATTTTTCT
TCCTGTTATGTTTTTAATCAAACATCCTGCCAACTCCATGTGACAAACCGTCATCTTCGGCTACTTTTTC
TCTGTCACAGAATGAAAATTTTTCTGTCATCTCTTCGTTATTAATGTTTGTAATTGACTGAATATCAACG
CTTATTTGCAGCCTGAATGGCGAATGGG
[124 nt withheld, positions 7169-7292]
C
[91 nt withheld, positions 7294-7384]
A
[49 nt withheld, positions 7386-7434]
CCTTTGACGTTGGAGTCCACGTTCTTT
[37 nt withheld, positions 7462-7498]
ACCCTATCTCGGTCTATTCTTTTGATTTATAAGGGATTTTGCCGATTTCGGCCTATTGGTTAAAAAATGA
GCTGATTTAACAAAAATTTAACGCGAATTTTAACAAAATATTAACGTTTACAATTTCAGGTGGCACTTTT
CGGGGAAATGTGCGCGGAACCCCTATTTGTTTATTTTTCTAAATACATTCAAATATGTATCCGCTCATGA
GACAATAACCCTGATAAATGCTTCAATAATATTGAAAAAGGAAGAGTATGAGTATTCAACATTTCCGTGT
CGCCCTTATTCCCTTTTTTGCGGCATTTTGCCTTCCTGTTTTTGCTCACCCAGAAACGCTGGTGAAAGTA
AAAGATGCTGAAGATCAGTTGGGTGCACGAGTGGGTTACATCGAACTGGATCTCAACAGCGGTAAGATCC
TTGAGAGTTTTCGCCCCGAAGAACGTTTTCCAATGATGAGCACTTTTAAAGTTCTGCTATGTGGCGCGGT
ATTATCCCGTATTGACGCCGGGCAAGAGCAACTCGGTCGCCGCATACACTATTCTCAGAATGACTTGGTT
GAGTACTCACCAGTCACAGAAAAGCATCTTACGGATGGCATGACAGTAAGAGAATTATGCAGTGCTGCCA
TAACCATGAGTGATAACACTGCGGCCAACTTACTTCTGACAACGATCGGAGGACCGAAGGAGCTAACCGC
TTTTTTGCACAACATGGGGGATCATGTAACTCGCCTTGATCGTTGGGAACCGGAGCTGAATGAAGCCATA
CCAAACGACGAGCGTGACACCACGATGCCTGTAGCAATGGCAACAACGTTGCGCAAACTATTAACTGGCG
AACTACTTACTCTAGCTTCCCGGCAACAATTAATAGACTGGATGGAGGCGGATAAAGTTGCAGGACCACT
TCTGCGCTCGGCCCTTCCGGCTGGCTGGTTTATTGCTGATAAATCTGGAGCCGGTGAGCGTGGGTCTCGC
GGTATCATTGCAGCACTGGGGCCAGATGGTAAGCCCTCCCGTATCGTAGTTATCTACACGACGGGGAGTC
AGGCAACTATGGATGAACGAAATAGACAGATCGCTGAGATAGGTGCCTCACTGATTAAGCATTGGTAACT
GTCAGACCAAGTTTACTCATATATACTTTAGATTGATTTAAAACTTCATTTTTAATTTAAAAGGATCTAG
GTGAAGATCCTTTTTGATAATCTCATGACCAAAATCCCTTAACGTGAGTTTTCGTTCCACTGAGCGTCAG
ACCCCGTAGAAAAGATCAAAGGATCTTCTTGAGATCCTTTTTTTCTGCGCGTAATCTGCTGCTTGCAAAC
AAAAAAACCACCGCTACCAGCGGTGGTTTGTTTGCCGGATCAAGAGCTACCAACTCTTTTTCCGAAGGTA
ACTGGCTTCAGCAGAGCGCAGATACCAAATACTGTCCTTCTAGTGTAGCCGTAGTTAGGCCACCACTTCA
AGAACTCTGTAGCACCGCCTACATACCTCGCTCTGCTAATCCTGTTACCAGTGGCTGCTGCCAGTGGCGA
TAAGTCGTGTCTTACCGGGTTGGACTCAAGACGATAGTTACCGGATAAGGCGCAGCGGTCGGGCTGAACG
GGGGGTTCGTGCACACAGCCCAGCTTGGAGCGAACGACCTACACCGAACTGAGATACCTACAGCGTGAGC
ATTGAGAAAGCGCCACGCTTCCCGAAGGGAGAAAGGCGGACAGGTATCCGGTAAGCGGCAGGGTCGGAAC
AGGAGAGCGCACGAGGGAG
