>Addgene plasmid #59038 | pFasBac+GFP-CAMSAP3 | addgene partial sequence | sequence record 94112 | EGFP-N 5'-CGTCGCCGTCCAGCTCGACCAG-3'
TTGCTCACTGGATCCATGGCGCCCTGAAAATACAGGTTTTCGGTCGTTGGGATATCGTAATCGTGATGGT
GATGGTGATGGTAGTACGACATGGTTTCGGACCGAGATCCGCGCCCGATGGTGGGACGGTATGAATAATC
CGGAATATTTATAGGTTTTTTTATTACAAAACTGTTACGAAAACAGTAAAATACTTATTTATTTGCGAGA
TGGTTATCATTTTAATTATCTCCATGATCTATTAATATTCCGGAGTATACGTAGCCAACCACTAGAACTA
TAGCTAGAGTCCTGGGCGAACAAACGATGCTCGCCTTCCAGAAAACCGAGGATGCGAACCACTTCATCCG
GGGTCAGCACCACCGGCAAGCGCCGCGACGGCCGAGGTCTTCCGATCTCCTGAAGCCAGGGCAGATCCGT
GCACAGCACCTTGCCGTAGAAGAACAGCAAGGCCGCCAATGCCTGACGATGCGTGGAGACCGAAACCTTG
CGCTCGTTCGCCAGCCAGGACAGAAATGCCTCGACTTCGCTGCTGCCCAAGGTTGCCGGGTGACGCACAC
CGTGGAAACGGATGAAGGCACGAACCCAGTTGACATAAGCCTGTTCGGTTCGTAAACTGTAATGCAAGTA
GCGTATGCGCTCACGCAACTGGTCCAGAACCTTGACCGAACGCAGCGGTGGTAACGGCGCAGTGGCGGTT
TTCATGGCTTGTTATGACTGTTTTTTTGTACAGTCTATGCCTCGGGCATCCAAGCAGCAAGCGCGTTACG
CCGTGGGTCGATGTTTGATGTTATGGAGCAGCAACGATGTTACGCAGCAGGGCAGTCG
