>Addgene plasmid #59038 | pFasBac+GFP-CAMSAP3 | addgene partial sequence | sequence record 94142 | N-ter GFP 5'-GGATCACTCTCGGCATGG-3'
CCACTGCGGAGGACTTTCCTGGTCCCCGAGATCAAGTCTTTGGACCAGTACGATTTCTCTCGAGCCAAGG
CGGCGGCGAGTCTGGCGTGGGTGCTGCGGGCCGCATTCGGGGGAGCAGAGCATGTGCCTCCGGAGCTGTG
GGAACCCTTCTACACCGATCAGTACGCACAGGAGCACGTGAAGCCCCCAGTGACGCGGCTGCTGCTCTCT
GCGGAACTATACTGTCGGGCCTGGCGCCAGGCACTGCCACAGCTCGAGCCATCCCCCAGTCCCTCTGCTC
TGTTGGCCTTGCTGGCGAGGAGGGGCACGGTGCCTTCACTGCCTGAGCACCCAGTGCGCGAGGCTGACCT
GAAACACCAGCCAATTCTCATGGGAGCCCACCTAGCTGTCATCGATGCTCTCATGGTTGCCTTCTCATTT
GAGTGGACAAAGACACTACCTGGTCCCTTGGCTCTGAGCAGCTTGGAGCACAAACTCCTTTTCTGGGTAG
ACACAACTGTTCGGCGGCTGCAGGAGAAGACAGAACAAGAAGCAGCCCAGCGTGCATCTCCTGCAGCCCC
TCTGGATGGGGCCTCTCCTGCCCAGCCCTCGATTCGATATCGCAAGGACCGTGCCATTGCCCGAAGGGCT
CCCTGCTTTCCAAATGTGACTACCCTTCAGGACCTGGCCAGTGGGGCAGCACTGGCTGCCACCATCCACT
GCTATTGTCCCCAGCTATTACGACTTGAGGAGGTGTGCCTCAAGGACCCCATGTCTGTGGCAGACAGTCT
ATACAACCTCCAGCTGGTGCAAGACTTCTGTG
