>Addgene plasmid #59038 | pFasBac+GFP-CAMSAP3 | addgene partial sequence | sequence record 94164 | pEGFP-R 5'-acctctacaaatgtggtatg-3'
GCTTGGTACCGCATGCCTCGAGCTATTTGGGGGTACCGCCACCCTTCTTGGGCGTGGTGGGCTTCTTGCT
TTGCCAAAGGTGTCCCTGGATAGTGAAGGCGTCTACACTCATAGACATGGTTTTAGCAGGGATCTGGGTG
AACCGTTTGCGATCCGAGTTGTACTTATAGATGCCTTCGACCATGGCAGGAGTGACGGTCCGAGGCCCAT
AGCCTGCCAGCCTCGATAGCTCCTCTGTCTCCCCAGACAGAGTGTAGAGGGCCCGGAACTGGCAGCTTGA
GTCCCGAAAGAGAATCAGGAAGTGGTTGGCCTTGCTTTTCTCGATTTCCTCTAGAATTCTGTTCTTCTGG
GGCTCATTCACCTTGCCTGCCAGGCAGCAGTGTGACAAGGCATTGTGGATGATAAACTTGTTAGACTTGG
CGCTGGGTTCCTTGTATAGCCGGGGACCTGTGTACTCAGGCACTGATGCTGGGGAGGATGCATTGCTTCC
ATTCTCCCAGTCACGTTCTCGACTGCCAGGCAGGCGGCTTGGAGACATGAGGCCTGATGGAGAAGGGGCC
CGAGAGGTGGGCCTCTTCACACCAAGGTTATTGGGAGCCTCGTTGGCCACCGTAGATAGGGACAGCGTGG
ACTGGGAATAGACCTTGCTGAGCCGTGAACCCAGCAGGCCGCGGGCTGGGCTTCGTGCCAAGGCCGAGTC
ATCACAGCAACCAGAGCGTGGCCGGGTGGCCCTGCGCCCGCCCCGCCCTGGTCCCCCGGTCCCTGAGGCC
CGGGGCCGTAGCACCTTATCAAGGTCATCCATCAG
